Addgene plasmid #126416: pcDNA3-mSmo-NQ4-V5
Purpose: Localization, Expression of Smoothened NQ4 in mammalian cell lines.
Depositing lab: Stacey Ogden. Depositing organization: St. Jude Children's Research Hospital. Publication: Functional Divergence in the Role of N-Linked Glycosylation in Smoothened Signaling. Marada S, Navarro G, Truong A, Stewart DP, Arensdorf AM, Nachtergaele S, Angelats E, Opferman JT, Rohatgi R, McCormick PJ, Ogden SK. PLoS Genet. 2015 Aug 20;11(8):e1005473. doi: 10.1371/journal.pgen.1005473. eCollection 2015 Aug. PubMed 26291458.
Backbone
  Vector backbone: pcDNA3
  Vector type: Mammalian Expression
Growth in bacteria
  Bacterial resistance: Ampicillin, 100 μg/mL
  Growth temperature: 37°C
  Growth strain: DH5alpha
  Copy number: High Copy
Gene/Insert
  Gene/Insert name: m-Smoothened
  Species: M. musculus (mouse)
  Mutation: Smo glycosylation site NQ4
  Entrez Gene: Smo (a.k.a. E130215L21Rik, Smoh, bnb, smoothened)
  Cloning method: Unknown
Terms and licenses: Academic/Nonprofit Terms; Industry Terms: Not Available to Industry
How to cite: pcDNA3-mSmo-NQ4-V5 was a gift from Stacey Ogden (Addgene plasmid # 126416 ; http://n2t.net/addgene:126416 ; RRID:Addgene_126416)
