[The description below was written by a language model from this plasmid's Addgene catalogue record and pLannotate feature annotations shown in this document.]
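Description:
pcDNA3-mSmo-NQ4-V5 is a mammalian expression plasmid of about 7.9 kb built on the pcDNA3 backbone and carrying mouse Smoothened (Smo), the G protein-coupled receptor that transduces Hedgehog signals downstream of Patched and acts at the primary cilium. The insert carries the "NQ4" mutation, recorded as a change to Smo glycosylation sites. The designation and the associated study on N-linked glycosylation suggest asparagine-to-glutamine substitutions at four sites, but the record does not list the residues. The plasmid name indicates a V5 epitope tag. The feature table does not annotate one separately, so its position, possibly within or next to the annotated Smo reading frame, cannot be confirmed from the annotation.

Expression is driven by the human CMV immediate early enhancer and promoter and terminated by the bovine growth hormone polyadenylation signal. T7 and SP6 phage promoters flank the insert and are commonly used for in vitro transcription or as sequencing primer sites. A separate cassette places the neomycin phosphotransferase gene under the SV40 early promoter with an SV40 polyadenylation signal, which permits G418 selection of stably transfected mammalian cells. In bacteria the plasmid is maintained at high copy through a ColE1/pUC-type origin with ampicillin selection from the β-lactamase gene, and an f1 origin is also present. The short HIV-1 LTR, ble, lacI and bom fragments, along with the lac promoter/operator elements, look like backbone remnants or annotation matches rather than functional parts. The stated use is expression and localization of the glycosylation-deficient Smoothened variant in mammalian cell lines.
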