Features (pLannotate 1.2.2; 21 found; start..end, strand, type, name):
      1..380     +  enhancer       CMV enhancer: human cytomegalovirus immediate early enhancer
    381..584     +  promoter       CMV promoter: human cytomegalovirus (CMV) immediate early promoter
    580..613     +  LTR            5' LTR (truncated) (fragment): truncated 5' long terminal repeat (LTR) from HIV-1
    629..647     +  promoter       T7 promoter: promoter for bacteriophage T7 RNA polymerase
    719..3139    +  CDS            Smo: SMO_MOUSE - Also known as Smoh. Experimental evidence at protein level: Swiss-Prot protein existence level 1. G protein-coupled receptor that probably associates with the patched protein (PTCH) to transduce the hedgehog's proteins signal. Binding of sonic hedgehog (SHH) to its receptor patched is thought to prevent normal inhibition by patched of smoothened (SMO) (By similarity). Required for the accumulation of KIF7, GLI2 and GLI3 in the cilia. Interacts with DLG5 at the ciliary base to induce the accumulation of KIF7 and GLI2 at the ciliary tip for GLI2 activation (PubMed:25644602). From Mus
   3260..3278    -  promoter       SP6 promoter: promoter for bacteriophage SP6 RNA polymerase
   3304..3528    +  polyA_signal   bGH poly(A) signal: bovine growth hormone polyadenylation signal
   3532..3553    +  promoter       SV40 promoter (fragment): SV40 enhancer and early promoter
   3574..4002    +  rep_origin     f1 ori (sequence partly withheld): f1 bacteriophage origin of replication; arrow indicates direction of (+) strand synthesis
   4016..4345    +  promoter       SV40 promoter: SV40 enhancer and early promoter
   4412..5203    +  CDS            neo: KKA2_KLEPN - Also known as kan, nptII. Experimental evidence at protein level: Swiss-Prot protein existence level 1. Resistance to kanamycin, neomycin, paromomycin, ribostamycin, butirosin and gentamicin B. From Klebsiella pneumoniae.
   5227..5385    +  CDS            ble (fragment): BLE_KLEPN - Experimental evidence at protein level: Swiss-Prot protein existence level 1. Binding protein with a strong affinity to the bleomycin family of antibiotics. Binds to CL990; an antimitotic-antibiotic compound. From Klebsiella pneumoniae.
   5380..5501    +  polyA_signal   SV40 poly(A) signal: SV40 polyadenylation signal
   5574..5590    -  protein_bind   lac operator: The lac repressor binds to the lac operator to inhibit transcription in E. coli. This inhibition can be relieved by adding lactose or isopropyl-β-D-thiogalactopyranoside (IPTG). lac repressor encoded by lacI
   5598..5628    -  promoter       lac promoter: promoter for the E. coli lac operon
   5643..5664    -  protein_bind   CAP binding site: CAP binding activates transcription in the presence of cAMP. E. coli catabolite activator protein
   5677..5769    -  CDS            lacI (fragment): lac repressor; lacI; The lac repressor binds to the lac operator to inhibit transcription in E. coli. This inhibition can be relieved by adding lactose or isopropyl-β-D-thiogalactopyranoside (IPTG).
   5952..6540    -  rep_origin     ori: high-copy-number ColE1/pMB1/pBR322/pUC origin of replication
   6711..7571    -  CDS            AmpR: β-lactamase; bla; confers resistance to ampicillin, carbenicillin, and related antibiotics
   7572..7676    -  promoter       AmpR promoter: bla
   7735..7787    -  misc_feature   bom (fragment): basis of mobility region from pBR322
>Addgene plasmid #126416 | pcDNA3-mSmo-NQ4-V5 | addgene full sequence | sequence record 246899 | Addgene NGS Result
GACATTGATTATTGACTAGTTATTAATAGTAATCAATTACGGGGTCATTAGTTCATAGCCCATATATGGA
GTTCCGCGTTACATAACTTACGGTAAATGGCCCGCCTGGCTGACCGCCCAACGACCCCCGCCCATTGACG
TCAATAATGACGTATGTTCCCATAGTAACGCCAATAGGGACTTTCCATTGACGTCAATGGGTGGAGTATT
TACGGTAAACTGCCCACTTGGCAGTACATCAAGTGTATCATATGCCAAGTACGCCCCCTATTGACGTCAA
TGACGGTAAATGGCCCGCCTGGCATTATGCCCAGTACATGACCTTATGGGACTTTCCTACTTGGCAGTAC
ATCTACGTATTAGTCATCGCTATTACCATGGTGATGCGGTTTTGGCAGTACATCAATGGGCGTGGATAGC
GGTTTGACTCACGGGGATTTCCAAGTCTCCACCCCATTGACGTCAATGGGAGTTTGTTTTGGCACCAAAA
TCAACGGGACTTTCCAAAATGTCGTAACAACTCCGCCCCATTGACGCAAATGGGCGGTAGGCGTGTACGG
TGGGAGGTCTATATAAGCAGAGCTCTCTGGCTAACTAGAGAACCCACTGCTTACTGGCTTATCGAAATTA
ATACGACTCACTATAGGGAGACCCAAGCTTGGTACCGAGCTCGGATCCACTAGTAACGGCCGCCAGTGTG
CTGGAATTCGCGGCCGCCATGGCCGCTGGCCGCCCCGTGCGTGGGCCCGAGCTGGCGCCCCGGAGGCTGC
TGCAGTTGCTTCTGCTGGTACTGCTGGGGGGCCCGGGCCGGGGGGCGGCCTTGAGCGGGCAAGTGACCGG
GCCTGGGCCTCACAGCGCCAGCGGGAGCTCGGGTAAGCCTATCCCTAACCCTCTCCTCGGTCTCGATTCT
ACGAGGAGGGACGTGCCGGTGACCAGCCCTCCGCCGCCGCTGCTGAGCCACTGCGGCCGGGCCGCCCACT
GCGAGCCTTTGCGCTACAACGTGTGCCTGGGCTCGGCGCTGCCCTACGGAGCCACCACCACGCTGCTGGC
TGGGGACTCGGACTCGCAGGAGGAAGCGCACGGCAAGCTCGTGCTCTGGTCCGGCCTCCGGAATGCCCCC
CGCTGCTGGGCAGTGATCCAGCCCCTGCTGTGTGCTGTCTACATGCCCAAGTGTGAGAATGACCGAGTGG
AGTTGCCCAGCCGTACCCTCTGCCAGGCCACCCGAGGCCCCTGTGCCATTGTGGAGCGGGAGCGAGGGTG
GCCTGACTTTCTGCGTTGCACACCGGACCACTTCCCTGAAGGCTGCCCAAACGAGGTACAAAACATCAAG
TTCCAAAGCTCAGGCCAATGTGAAGCACCCTTGGTGCGAACAGACAACCCCAAGAGCTGGTATGAGGACG
TGGAGGGCTGTGGGATTCAGTGTCAGAACCCGCTGTTCACCGAGGCCGAGCACCAGGACATGCACAGCTA
CATCGCAGCCTTCGGGGCGGTCACTGGTCTCTGCACGCTCTTCACACTGGCCACCTTTGTGGCTGACTGG
CGGAACTCCAATCGCTACCCTGCGGTTATTCTCTTCTATGTCAATGCGTGTTTCTTCGTGGGCAGCATTG
GCTGGCTGGCCCAGTTCATGGATGGTGCCCGCCGAGAGATTGTTTGCCGAGCAGATGGCACCATGAGATT
TGGGGAGCCCACCTCCAGTGAGACCCTGTCCTGTGTCATCATCTTTGTCATTGTGTACTATGCCTTGATG
GCTGGAGTAGTCTGGTTCGTGGTCCTCACCTATGCCTGGCACACCTCCTTCAAAGCCCTGGGCACCACCT
ACCAGCCTCTCTCGGGCAAGACATCCTATTTCCACCTGCTCACGTGGTCACTCCCCTTTGTCCTCACGGT
GGCAATCCTGGCTGTGGCTCAGGTAGATGGAGACTCCGTGAGTGGCATCTGTTTTGTAGGCTACAAGAAC
TATCGGTACCGTGCTGGCTTTGTCCTGGCCCCAATTGGCCTGGTGCTTATTGTGGGAGGCTACTTCCTCA
TCAGAGGGGTCATGACTCTGTTCTCCATCAAGAGCAACCACCCTGGGCTTCTGAGTGAGAAGGCAGCCAG
CAAGATCCAAGAGACCATGCTGCGCCTGGGCATTTTTGGCTTCCTGGCCTTTGGCTTTGTGCTCATCACC
TTCAGCTGCCACTTCTATGACTTCTTCAACCAGGCTGAGTGGGAGCGTAGCTTCCGGGACTATGTGCTAT
GCCAAGCCCAAGTGACCATCGGGCTGCCTACCAAGAAGCCCATTCCTGACTGTGAGATCAAGAATCGGCC
CAGCCTCCTGGTGGAGAAGATCAATCTATTTGCCATGTTTGGCACTGGCATTGCCATGAGCACCTGGGTC
TGGACCAAGGCCACCCTGCTCATCTGGAGGCGCACCTGGTGCAGGTTGACTGGGCACAGTGATGATGAGC
CCAAGAGAATCAAGAAGAGCAAGATGATCGCCAAGGCCTTCTCTAAGCGGCGTGAGCTGCTGCAGAACCC
GGGCCAGGAGCTCTCCTTCAGCATGCACACTGTCTCCCATGATGGACCTGTTGCGGGTTTGGCTTTTGAC
CTCAATGAACCCTCAGCTGACGTCTCCTCTGCCTGGGCTCAGCATGTCACCAAGATGGTGGCTCGGAGAG
GAGCCATATTGCCCCAGGATGTGTCCGTTACCCCTGTGGCAACTCCAGTGCCACCAGAAGAACAAGCCAA
CATGTGGCTGGTTGAGGCAGAGATCTCCCCAGAGTTAGAGAAGCGTTTGGGCCGGAAGAAAAAGCGGAGG
AAGAGGAAGAAGGAGGTGTGCCCCTTGAGGCCAGCCCCTGAGCTTCACCACTCTGCCCCTGTTCCTGCCA
CCAGTGCAGTTCCTCGGCTGCCTCAGCTGCCTCGGCAGAAGTGCCTGGTAGCTGCAAACGCCTGGGGAAC
AGGGGAGTCCTGCCGACAGGGAGCCTGGACTCTAGTCTCCAACCCCTTCTGCCCAGAGCCTAGTCCCCAT
CAAGATCCATTTCTCCCTGGTGCCTCAGCCCCCCGGGTCTGGGCTCAGGGCCGCCTCCAGGGGCTGGGAT
CCATTCATTCCCGCACTAACCTAATGGAGGCTGAGATCTTGGATGCAGACTCGGACTTCTGAGGAATTCC
TCAGAAGTCCGAGTCTGCATCCGGGGCGGCCAGCGGCCATGGCGGCCGCGAATTCTGCAGATATCCATCA
CACTGGCGGCCGCTCGAGCATGCATCTAGAGGGCCCTATTCTATAGTGTCACCTAAATGCTAGAGCTCGC
TGATCAGCCTCGACTGTGCCTTCTAGTTGCCAGCCATCTGTTGTTTGCCCCTCCCCCGTGCCTTCCTTGA
CCCTGGAAGGTGCCACTCCCACTGTCCTTTCCTAATAAAATGAGGAAATTGCATCGCATTGTCTGAGTAG
GTGTCATTCTATTCTGGGGGGTGGGGTGGGGCAGGACAGCAAGGGGGAGGATTGGGAAGACAATAGCAGG
CATGCTGGGGATGCGGTGGGCTCTATGGCTTCTGAGGCGGAAAGAACCAGCTGGGGCTCTAGGGGGTATC
CCC
[124 nt withheld, positions 3574-3697]
C
[91 nt withheld, positions 3699-3789]
A
[49 nt withheld, positions 3791-3839]
CCTTTGACGTTGGAGTCCACGTTCTTT
[37 nt withheld, positions 3867-3903]
ACCCTATCTCGGTCTATTCTTTTGATTTATAAGGGATTTTGCCGATTTCGGCCTATTGGTTAAAAAATGA
GCTGATTTAACAAAAATTTAACGCGAATTAATTCTGTGGAATGTGTGTCAGTTAGGGTGTGGAAAGTCCC
CAGGCTCCCCAGCAGGCAGAAGTATGCAAAGCATGCATCTCAATTAGTCAGCAACCAGGTGTGGAAAGTC
CCCAGGCTCCCCAGCAGGCAGAAGTATGCAAAGCATGCATCTCAATTAGTCAGCAACCATAGTCCCGCCC
CTAACTCCGCCCATCCCGCCCCTAACTCCGCCCAGTTCCGCCCATTCTCCGCCCCATGGCTGACTAATTT
TTTTTATTTATGCAGAGGCCGAGGCCGCCTCTGCCTCTGAGCTATTCCAGAAGTAGTGAGGAGGCTTTTT
TGGAGGCCTAGGCTTTTGCAAAAAGCTCCCGGGAGCTTGTATATCCATTTTCGGATCTGATCAAGAGACA
GGATGAGGATCGTTTCGCATGATTGAACAAGATGGATTGCACGCAGGTTCTCCGGCCGCTTGGGTGGAGA
GGCTATTCGGCTATGACTGGGCACAACAGACAATCGGCTGCTCTGATGCCGCCGTGTTCCGGCTGTCAGC
GCAGGGGCGCCCGGTTCTTTTTGTCAAGACCGACCTGTCCGGTGCCCTGAATGAACTGCAGGACGAGGCA
GCGCGGCTATCGTGGCTGGCCACGACGGGCGTTCCTTGCGCAGCTGTGCTCGACGTTGTCACTGAAGCGG
GAAGGGACTGGCTGCTATTGGGCGAAGTGCCGGGGCAGGATCTCCTGTCATCTCACCTTGCTCCTGCCGA
GAAAGTATCCATCATGGCTGATGCAATGCGGCGGCTGCATACGCTTGATCCGGCTACCTGCCCATTCGAC
CACCAAGCGAAACATCGCATCGAGCGAGCACGTACTCGGATGGAAGCCGGTCTTGTCGATCAGGATGATC
TGGACGAAGAGCATCAGGGGCTCGCGCCAGCCGAACTGTTCGCCAGGCTCAAGGCGCGCATGCCCGACGG
CGAGGATCTCGTCGTGACCCATGGCGATGCCTGCTTGCCGAATATCATGGTGGAAAATGGCCGCTTTTCT
GGATTCATCGACTGTGGCCGGCTGGGTGTGGCGGACCGCTATCAGGACATAGCGTTGGCTACCCGTGATA
TTGCTGAAGAGCTTGGCGGCGAATGGGCTGACCGCTTCCTCGTGCTTTACGGTATCGCCGCTCCCGATTC
GCAGCGCATCGCCTTCTATCGCCTTCTTGACGAGTTCTTCTGAGCGGGACTCTGGGGTTCGAAATGACCG
ACCAAGCGACGCCCAACCTGCCATCACGAGATTTCGATTCCACCGCCGCCTTCTATGAAAGGTTGGGCTT
CGGAATCGTTTTCCGGGACGCCGGCTGGATGATCCTCCAGCGCGGGGATCTCATGCTGGAGTTCTTCGCC
CACCCCAACTTGTTTATTGCAGCTTATAATGGTTACAAATAAAGCAATAGCATCACAAATTTCACAAATA
AAGCATTTTTTTCACTGCATTCTAGTTGTGGTTTGTCCAAACTCATCAATGTATCTTATCATGTCTGTAT
ACCGTCGACCTCTAGCTAGAGCTTGGCGTAATCATGGTCATAGCTGTTTCCTGTGTGAAATTGTTATCCG
CTCACAATTCCACACAACATACGAGCCGGAAGCATAAAGTGTAAAGCCTGGGGTGCCTAATGAGTGAGCT
AACTCACATTAATTGCGTTGCGCTCACTGCCCGCTTTCCAGTCGGGAAACCTGTCGTGCCAGCTGCATTA
ATGAATCGGCCAACGCGCGGGGAGAGGCGGTTTGCGTATTGGGCGCTCTTCCGCTTCCTCGCTCACTGAC
TCGCTGCGCTCGGTCGTTCGGCTGCGGCGAGCGGTATCAGCTCACTCAAAGGCGGTAATACGGTTATCCA
CAGAATCAGGGGATAACGCAGGAAAGAACATGTGAGCAAAAGGCCAGCAAAAGGCCAGGAACCGTAAAAA
GGCCGCGTTGCTGGCGTTTTTCCATAGGCTCCGCCCCCCTGACGAGCATCACAAAAATCGACGCTCAAGT
CAGAGGTGGCGAAACCCGACAGGACTATAAAGATACCAGGCGTTTCCCCCTGGAAGCTCCCTCGTGCGCT
CTCCTGTTCCGACCCTGCCGCTTACCGGATACCTGTCCGCCTTTCTCCCTTCGGGAAGCGTGGCGCTTTC
TCATAGCTCACGCTGTAGGTATCTCAGTTCGGTGTAGGTCGTTCGCTCCAAGCTGGGCTGTGTGCACGAA
CCCCCCGTTCAGCCCGACCGCTGCGCCTTATCCGGTAACTATCGTCTTGAGTCCAACCCGGTAAGACACG
ACTTATCGCCACTGGCAGCAGCCACTGGTAACAGGATTAGCAGAGCGAGGTATGTAGGCGGTGCTACAGA
GTTCTTGAAGTGGTGGCCTAACTACGGCTACACTAGAAGAACAGTATTTGGTATCTGCGCTCTGCTGAAG
CCAGTTACCTTCGGAAAAAGAGTTGGTAGCTCTTGATCCGGCAAACAAACCACCGCTGGTAGCGGTGGTT
TTTTTGTTTGCAAGCAGCAGATTACGCGTAGAAAAAAAGGATCTCAAGAAGATCCTTTGATCTTTTCTAC
GGGGTCTGACGCTCAGTGGAACGAAAACTCACGTTAAGGGATTTTGGTCATGAGATTATCAAAAAGGATC
TTCACCTAGATCCTTTTAAATTAAAAATGAAGTTTTAAATCAATCTAAAGTATATATGAGTAAACTTGGT
CTGACAGTTACCAATGCTTAATCAGTGAGGCACCTATCTCAGCGATCTGTCTATTTCGTTCATCCATAGT
TGCCTGACTCCCCGTCGTGTAGATAACTACGATACGGGAGGGCTTACCATCTGGCCCCAGTGCTGCAATG
ATACCGCGAGACCCACGCTCACCGGCTCCAGATTTATCAGCAATAAACCAGCCAGCCGGAAGGGCCGAGC
GCAGAAGTGGTCCTGCAACTTTATCCGCCTCCATCCAGTCTATTAATTGTTGCCGGGAAGCTAGAGTAAG
TAGTTCGCCAGTTAATAGTTTGCGCAACGTTGTTGCCATTGCTACAGGCATCGTGGTGTCACGCTCGTCG
TTTGGTATGGCTTCATTCAGCTCCGGTTCCCAACGATCAAGGCGAGTTACATGATCCCCCATGTTGTGCA
AAAAAGCGGTTAGCTCCTTCGGTCCTCCGATCGTTGTCAGAAGTAAGTTGGCCGCAGTGTTATCACTCAT
GGTTATGGCAGCACTGCATAATTCTCTTACTGTCATGCCATCCGTAAGATGCTTTTCTGTGACTGGTGAG
TACTCAACCAAGTCATTCTGAGAATAGTGTATGCGGCGACCGAGTTGCTCTTGCCCGGCGTCAATACGGG
ATAATACCGCGCCACATAGCAGAACTTTAAAAGTGCTCATCATTGGAAAACGTTCTTCGGGGCGAAAACT
CTCAAGGATCTTACCGCTGTTGAGATCCAGTTCGATGTAACCCACTCGTGCACCCAACTGATCTTCAGCA
TCTTTTACTTTCACCAGCGTTTCTGGGTGAGCAAAAACAGGAAGGCAAAATGCCGCAAAAAAGGGAATAA
GGGCGACACGGAAATGTTGAATACTCATACTCTTCCTTTTTCAATATTATTGAAGCATTTATCAGGGTTA
TTGTCTCATGAGCGGATACATATTTGAATGTATTTAGAAAAATAAACAAATAGGGGTTCCGCGCACATTT
CCCCGAAAAGTGCCACCTGACGTCGACGGATCGGGAGATCTCCCGATCCCCTATGGTGCACTCTCAGTAC
AATCTGCTCTGATGCCGCATAGTTAAGCCAGTATCTGCTCCCTGCTTGTGTGTTGGAGGTCGCTGAGTAG
TGCGCGAGCAAAATTTAAGCTACAACAAGGCAAGGCTTGACCGACAATTGCATGAAGAATCTGCTTAGGG
TTAGGCGTTTTGCGCTGCTTCGCGATGTACGGGCCAGATATACGCGTT
